Addgene plasmid #97419: UKNP1.15.1
Purpose: Expression of HCV E1E2 genes cloned from patient serum. United Kingdom Nottingham Panel x.xx.xx (genotype.patient number.clone number)
Depositing lab: Jonathan Ball. Depositing organization: University of Nottingham. Publication: A Diverse Panel of Hepatitis C Virus Glycoproteins for Use in Vaccine Research Reveals Extremes of Monoclonal Antibody Neutralization Resistance. Urbanowicz RA, McClure CP, Brown RJ, Tsoleridis T, Persson MA, Krey T, Irving WL, Ball JK, Tarr AW. J Virol. 2015 Dec 23;90(7):3288-301. doi: 10.1128/JVI.02700-15. PubMed 26699643.
Backbone
  Vector backbone: pcDNA3.1_V5-His_Topo
  Backbone manufacturer: Invitrogen
  Vector type: Mammalian Expression
Growth in bacteria
  Bacterial resistance: Ampicillin, 100 μg/mL
  Growth temperature: 37°C
  Growth strain: DH5alpha
  Copy number: High Copy
Gene/Insert
  Gene/Insert name: HCV E1E2 (alt name: UKNP1.15.1)
  Species: Hepatitis C virus
  Insert size (bp): 1734
  GenBank ID: KU285187.1
  Cloning method: TOPO Cloning
  Sequencing primers: 5′ T7F; 3′ bGHR
Terms and licenses: Academic/Nonprofit Terms; Industry Terms: Not Available to Industry
How to cite: UKNP1.15.1 was a gift from Jonathan Ball (Addgene plasmid # 97419 ; http://n2t.net/addgene:97419 ; RRID:Addgene_97419)
