[The description below was written by a language model from this plasmid's Addgene catalogue record and pLannotate feature annotations shown in this document.]
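Description:
UKNP1.15.1 is a mammalian expression plasmid built on the Invitrogen pcDNA3.1 V5-His TOPO backbone. It carries the hepatitis C virus E1E2 envelope glycoprotein region cloned from patient serum. The name follows the United Kingdom Nottingham Panel convention of genotype, patient number and clone number, so this is genotype 1, patient 15, clone 1. The plasmid is about 7.2 kb and is maintained at high copy in E. coli through a ColE1/pUC-type origin with ampicillin selection (AmpR under its own bla promoter). It also has an f1 origin. For mammalian cells, an SV40 early promoter drives a neomycin phosphotransferase gene followed by an SV40 poly(A) signal, which would allow G418 selection of stable lines.

The insert is about 1.7 kb and was introduced by TOPO cloning. It sits downstream of the CMV immediate-early enhancer and promoter and a T7 promoter, and upstream of the bGH polyadenylation signal. The automated annotation labels it as a fragment of the HCV polyprotein. The functional text attached to that hit describes NS2, but this comes from the reference polyprotein entry rather than from the cloned segment, which the catalogue identifies as E1E2. A V5 epitope tag from the backbone is annotated downstream of the insert, but the record does not say whether it is fused in frame or separated from the insert by a stop codon. Small annotated fragments such as the truncated HIV-1 LTR, ble and lacI pieces are probably backbone remnants or spurious matches rather than functional parts. The depositor and sequencing-derived records differ by one nucleotide in length and give the same feature layout.

The plasmid belongs to a diverse panel of patient-derived HCV glycoproteins assembled for vaccine research and for assessing sensitivity or resistance to monoclonal antibody neutralization.
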