Features (pLannotate 1.2.2; 21 found; start..end, strand, type, name):
     36..80      -  misc_feature   bom (fragment): basis of mobility region from pBR322
    235..614     +  enhancer       CMV enhancer: human cytomegalovirus immediate early enhancer
    615..818     +  promoter       CMV promoter: human cytomegalovirus (CMV) immediate early promoter
    814..847     +  LTR            5' LTR (truncated) (fragment): truncated 5' long terminal repeat (LTR) from HIV-1
    863..881     +  promoter       T7 promoter: promoter for bacteriophage T7 RNA polymerase
    942..2669    +  CDS            POLG_HCVGL (fragment): Experimental evidence at protein level: Swiss-Prot protein existence level 1. [Protease NS2]: Cysteine protease required for the proteolytic auto-cleavage between the non-structural proteins NS2 and NS3 (By similarity). The N-terminus of NS3 is required for the function of NS2 protease (active region NS2-3) (By similarity). Promotes the initiation of viral particle assembly by mediating the interaction between structural and non-structural proteins (By similarity). From Hepatitis C virus (isolate Glasgow) (HCV).
   2744..2785    +  CDS            V5 tag: epitope tag from simian virus 5
   2841..3065    +  polyA_signal   bGH poly(A) signal: bovine growth hormone polyadenylation signal
   3069..3090    +  promoter       SV40 promoter (fragment): SV40 enhancer and early promoter
   3111..3539    +  rep_origin     f1 ori (sequence partly withheld): f1 bacteriophage origin of replication; arrow indicates direction of (+) strand synthesis
   3553..3883    +  promoter       SV40 promoter: SV40 enhancer and early promoter
   3950..4741    +  CDS            neo: KKA2_KLEPN - Also known as kan, nptII. Experimental evidence at protein level: Swiss-Prot protein existence level 1. Resistance to kanamycin, neomycin, paromomycin, ribostamycin, butirosin and gentamicin B. From Klebsiella pneumoniae.
   4767..4925    +  CDS            ble (fragment): BLE_KLEPN - Experimental evidence at protein level: Swiss-Prot protein existence level 1. Binding protein with a strong affinity to the bleomycin family of antibiotics. Binds to CL990; an antimitotic-antibiotic compound. From Klebsiella pneumoniae.
   4920..5041    +  polyA_signal   SV40 poly(A) signal: SV40 polyadenylation signal
   5114..5130    -  protein_bind   lac operator: The lac repressor binds to the lac operator to inhibit transcription in E. coli. This inhibition can be relieved by adding lactose or isopropyl-β-D-thiogalactopyranoside (IPTG). lac repressor encoded by lacI
   5138..5168    -  promoter       lac promoter: promoter for the E. coli lac operon
   5183..5204    -  protein_bind   CAP binding site: CAP binding activates transcription in the presence of cAMP. E. coli catabolite activator protein
   5217..5309    -  CDS            lacI (fragment): lac repressor; lacI; The lac repressor binds to the lac operator to inhibit transcription in E. coli. This inhibition can be relieved by adding lactose or isopropyl-β-D-thiogalactopyranoside (IPTG).
   5492..6080    -  rep_origin     ori: high-copy-number ColE1/pMB1/pBR322/pUC origin of replication
   6251..7111    -  CDS            AmpR: β-lactamase; bla; confers resistance to ampicillin, carbenicillin, and related antibiotics
   7112..7216    -  promoter       AmpR promoter: bla
>Addgene plasmid #97419 | UKNP1.15.1 | depositor full sequence | sequence record 179149 | UKNP1.15.1 sequence 7247 bps
GACGGATCGGGAGATCTCCCGATCCCCTATGGTCGACTCTCAGTACAATCTGCTCTGATGCCGCATAGTT
AAGCCAGTATCTGCTCCCTGCTTGTGTGTTGGAGGTCGCTGAGTAGTGCGCGAGCAAAATTTAAGCTACA
ACAAGGCAAGGCTTGACCGACAATTGCATGAAGAATCTGCTTAGGGTTAGGCGTTTTGCGCTGCTTCGCG
ATGTACGGGCCAGATATACGCGTTGACATTGATTATTGACTAGTTATTAATAGTAATCAATTACGGGGTC
ATTAGTTCATAGCCCATATATGGAGTTCCGCGTTACATAACTTACGGTAAATGGCCCGCCTGGCTGACCG
CCCAACGACCCCCGCCCATTGACGTCAATAATGACGTATGTTCCCATAGTAACGCCAATAGGGACTTTCC
ATTGACGTCAATGGGTGGACTATTTACGGTAAACTGCCCACTTGGCAGTACATCAAGTGTATCATATGCC
AAGTACGCCCCCTATTGACGTCAATGACGGTAAATGGCCCGCCTGGCATTATGCCCAGTACATGACCTTA
TGGGACTTTCCTACTTGGCAGTACATCTACGTATTAGTCATCGCTATTACCATGGTGATGCGGTTTTGGC
AGTACATCAATGGGCGTGGATAGCGGTTTGACTCACGGGGATTTCCAAGTCTCCACCCCATTGACGTCAA
TGGGAGTTTGTTTTGGCACCAAAATCAACGGGACTTTCCAAAATGTCGTAACAACTCCGCCCCATTGACG
CAAATGGGCGGTAGGCGTGTACGGTGGGAGGTCTATATAAGCAGAGCTCTCTGGCTAACTAGAGAACCCA
CTGCTTACTGGCTTATCGAAATTAATACGACTCACTATAGGGAGACCCAAGCTGGCTAGTTAAGCTTGGT
ACCGAGCTCGGATCCAGTACCCTTCACCATGGGTTGCTCTTTCTCTATCTTCCTCCTAGCCTTGCTTTCT
TGTCTGACTGTGCCCGCTTCAGCCTACCAAGTGCGCAACTCCACGGGGCTTTATCATGTCACCAATGACT
GCCCTAACTCGAGTATTGTGTACGAGACAGCTGATGCCATCCTGCACGCTCCGGGGTGTGTCCCTTGCGT
TCGCGAGGGTAACGCCTCAAGGTGTTGGGTGGCAATGACCCCCACAGTGGCCACCAGGGATGGCAAACTC
CCCGCAACGCAGCTTCGACGCCACATCGATCTGCTTGTCGGGAGTGCCACCCTCTGCTCGGCCCTCTACG
TGGGGGACTTGTGCGGGTCTGTCTTTCTTGTCGGCCAGCTGTTCACCTTCTCCCCCAGGCGCCACTGGAC
GACGCAAGACTGCAATTGTTCCATGTATCCCGGCCATATAACGGGTCACCGCATGGCATGGGATATGATG
ATGAACTGGTCCCCCACGACGGCATTGGTAGTGGCTCAGCTGCTCCGGATCCCACAGGCCATCTTGGATA
TGATCGCTGGTGCTCACTGGGGAGTCTTAGCGGGCATAGCGTATTTCTCCATGGTGGGGAACTGGGCGAA
GGTCCTGGTAGTGCTGCTGCTATTCGCCGGCGTTGACGCGGAAACCTTCGTCACCGGGGGATCTACCGCT
CGCGCCACGGCGGGACTCGTCAGTTGGCTCTCACCGGGCGCAAAGCAGGATGTCCAGCTGATCAACTCCA
ACGGCAGTTGGCACATCAATAGGACGGCCCTGAACTGTAACGCCAGCCTCAACACCGGCTGGATAGCAGG
CCTCATTTACTACAACAAATTCAACTCTTCAGGCTGTCCCGAGAGAATGGCCAGCTGTCAACCTCTTACC
GATTTTGACCAGGGCTGGGGCCCTATCAGGTACGCCAATGGAAGCGGTCCCGACCATCGCCCTTACTGCT
GGCACTACCCCCCAAGACCTTGTGGTATTGTGCCCGCACAGAAAGTCTGTGGTCCGGTGTATTGCTTCAC
TCCCAGTCCCGTGGTGGTGGGAACGACCGACAAGTCGGGCGTGCCCACCTACAACTGGGGTGAGAATGAT
ACGGACGTCTTCGTCCTTAACAACACCAGGCCACCGCTGGGCAATTGGTTCGGTTGCACCTGGATGAACT
CATCTGGATACACCAAGGTGTGCGGAGCGCCCCCGTGTGTCATCGGAGGGGTGGGCAATAACACCCTACA
CTGCCCCACTGATTGTTTCCGCAAGCATCCAGAAGCCACATACTCTCGGTGCGGCTCCGGCCCCTGGATT
ACACCCAGGTGCCTGGTCGACTACCCTTATAGACTTTGGCATTACCCTTGTACCATCAATTATACCATAT
TCAAAGTCAGGATGTACGTGGGAGGGGTCGAGCACAGGCTGGAAGCCGCCTGCAACTGGACGCGGGGCGA
GCGCTGTGATCTGTCAGACAGGGACAGGTCCGAGCTCAGCCCGTTGCTGCTGTCCACCACACAGTGGCAG
GTCCTTCCGTGTTCATTCACGACCCTGCCAGCCCTGTCCACCGGCCTCATCCACCTCCATCAGAACATTG
TGGACGTGCAGTACTTGTACGGAGTGGGGTCAAGTATTGCGTCCTGGGCCATCAAGTGGGATTACGTCGT
TCTCCTGTTCCTTCTGCTCGCGGACGCGCGCGTCTGCTCCTGCTTGTGGATGATGTTACTCATATCCCAA
GCGGAGGCGTAAAGGGTCAAGACAATTCTGCAGATATCCAGCACAGTGGCGGCCGCTCGAGTCTAGAGGG
CCCGCGGTTCGAAGGTAAGCCTATCCCTAACCCTCTCCTCGGTCTCGATTCTACGCGTACCGGTCATCAT
CACCATCACCATTGAGTTTAAACCCGCTGATCAGCCTCGACTGTGCCTTCTAGTTGCCAGCCATCTGTTG
TTTGCCCCTCCCCCGTGCCTTCCTTGACCCTGGAAGGTGCCACTCCCACTGTCCTTTCCTAATAAAATGA
GGAAATTGCATCGCATTGTCTGAGTAGGTGTCATTCTATTCTGGGGGGTGGGGTGGGGCAGGACAGCAAG
GGGGAGGATTGGGAAGACAATAGCAGGCATGCTGGGGATGCGGTGGGCTCTATGGCTTCTGAGGCGGAAA
GAACCAGCTGGGGCTCTAGGGGGTATCCCC
[124 nt withheld, positions 3111-3234]
C
[32 nt withheld, positions 3236-3267]
CA
[57 nt withheld, positions 3270-3326]
A
[49 nt withheld, positions 3328-3376]
CCTTTGACGTTGGAGTCCACGTTCTTT
[37 nt withheld, positions 3404-3440]
ACCCTATCTCGGTCTATTCTTTTGATTTATAAGGGATTTTGGGGATTTCGGCCTATTGGTTAAAAAATGA
GCTGATTTAACAAAAATTTAACGCGAATTAATTCTGTGGAATGTGTGTCAGTTAGGGTGTGGAAAGTCCC
CAGGCTCCCCAGGCAGGCAGAAGTATGCAAAGCATGCATCTCAATTAGTCAGCAACCAGGTGTGGAAAGT
CCCCAGGCTCCCCAGCAGGCAGAAGTATGCAAAGCATGCATCTCAATTAGTCAGCAACCATAGTCCCGCC
CCTAACTCCGCCCATCCCGCCCCTAACTCCGCCCAGTTCCGCCCATTCTCCGCCCCATGGCTGACTAATT
TTTTTTATTTATGCAGAGGCCGAGGCCGCCTCTGCCTCTGAGCTATTCCAGAAGTAGTGAGGAGGCTTTT
TTGGAGGCCTAGGCTTTTGCAAAAAGCTCCCGGGAGCTTGTATATCCATTTTCGGATCTGATCAAGAGAC
AGGATGAGGATCGTTTCGCATGATTGAACAAGATGGATTGCACGCAGGTTCTCCGGCCGCTTGGGTGGAG
AGGCTATTCGGCTATGACTGGGCACAACAGACAATCGGCTGCTCTGATGCCGCCGTGTTCCGGCTGTCAG
CGCAGGGGCGCCCGGTTCTTTTTGTCAAGACCGACCTGTCCGGTGCCCTGAATGAACTGCAGGACGAGGC
AGCGCGGCTATCGTGGCTGGCCACGACGGGCGTTCCTTGCGCAGCTGTGCTCGACGTTGTCACTGAAGCG
GGAAGGGACTGGCTGCTATTGGGCGAAGTGCCGGGGCAGGATCTCCTGTCATCTCACCTTGCTCCTGCCG
AGAAAGTATCCATCATGGCTGATGCAATGCGGCGGCTGCATACGCTTGATCCGGCTACCTGCCCATTCGA
CCACCAAGCGAAACATCGCATCGAGCGAGCACGTACTCGGATGGAAGCCGGTCTTGTCGATCAGGATGAT
CTGGACGAAGAGCATCAGGGGCTCGCGCCAGCCGAACTGTTCGCCAGGCTCAAGGCGCGCATGCCCGACG
GCGAGGATCTCGTCGTGACCCATGGCGATGCCTGCTTGCCGAATATCATGGTGGAAAATGGCCGCTTTTC
TGGATTCATCGACTGTGGCCGGCTGGGTGTGGCGGACCGCTATCAGGACATAGCGTTGGCTACCCGTGAT
ATTGCTGAAGAGCTTGGCGGCGAATGGGCTGACCGCTTCCTCGTGCTTTACGGTATCGCCGCTCCCGATT
CGCAGCGCATCGCCTTCTATCGCCTTCTTGACGAGTTCTTCTGAGCGGGACTCTGGGGTTCGCGAAATGA
CCGACCAAGCGACGCCCAACCTGCCATCACGAGATTTCGATTCCACCGCCGCCTTCTATGAAAGGTTGGG
CTTCGGAATCGTTTTCCGGGACGCCGGCTGGATGATCCTCCAGCGCGGGGATCTCATGCTGGAGTTCTTC
GCCCACCCCAACTTGTTTATTGCAGCTTATAATGGTTACAAATAAAGCAATAGCATCACAAATTTCACAA
ATAAAGCATTTTTTTCACTGCATTCTAGTTGTGGTTTGTCCAAACTCATCAATGTATCTTATCATGTCTG
TATACCGTCGACCTCTAGCTAGAGCTTGGCGTAATCATGGTCATAGCTGTTTCCTGTGTGAAATTGTTAT
CCGCTCACAATTCCACACAACATACGAGCCGGAAGCATAAAGTGTAAAGCCTGGGGTGCCTAATGAGTGA
GCTAACTCACATTAATTGCGTTGCGCTCACTGCCCGCTTTCCAGTCGGGAAACCTGTCGTGCCAGCTGCA
TTAATGAATCGGCCAACGCGCGGGGAGAGGCGGTTTGCGTATTGGGCGCTCTTCCGCTTCCTCGCTCACT
GACTCGCTGCGCTCGGTCGTTCGGCTGCGGCGAGCGGTATCAGCTCACTCAAAGGCGGTAATACGGTTAT
CCACAGAATCAGGGGATAACGCAGGAAAGAACATGTGAGCAAAAGGCCAGCAAAAGGCCAGGAACCGTAA
AAAGGCCGCGTTGCTGGCGTTTTTCCATAGGCTCCGCCCCCCTGACGAGCATCACAAAAATCGACGCTCA
AGTCAGAGGTGGCGAAACCCGACAGGACTATAAAGATACCAGGCGTTTCCCCCTGGAAGCTCCCTCGTGC
GCTCTCCTGTTCCGACCCTGCCGCTTACCGGATACCTGTCCGCCTTTCTCCCTTCGGGAAGCGTGGCGCT
TTCTCAATGCTCACGCTGTAGGTATCTCAGTTCGGTGTAGGTCGTTCGCTCCAAGCTGGGCTGTGTGCAC
GAACCCCCCGTTCAGCCCGACCGCTGCGCCTTATCCGGTAACTATCGTCTTGAGTCCAACCCGGTAAGAC
ACGACTTATCGCCACTGGCAGCAGCCACTGGTAACAGGATTAGCAGAGCGAGGTATGTAGGCGGTGCTAC
AGAGTTCTTGAAGTGGTGGCCTAACTACGGCTACACTAGAAGGACAGTATTTGGTATCTGCGCTCTGCTG
AAGCCAGTTACCTTCGGAAAAAGAGTTGGTAGCTCTTGATCCGGCAAACAAACCACCGCTGGTAGCGGTG
GTTTTTTTGTTTGCAAGCAGCAGATTACGCGCAGAAAAAAAGGATCTCAAGAAGATCCTTTGATCTTTTC
TACGGGGTCTGACGCTCAGTGGAACGAAAACTCACGTTAAGGGATTTTGGTCATGAGATTATCAAAAAGG
ATCTTCACCTAGATCCTTTTAAATTAAAAATGAAGTTTTAAATCAATCTAAAGTATATATGAGTAAACTT
GGTCTGACAGTTACCAATGCTTAATCAGTGAGGCACCTATCTCAGCGATCTGTCTATTTCGTTCATCCAT
AGTTGCCTGACTCCCCGTCGTGTAGATAACTACGATACGGGAGGGCTTACCATCTGGCCCCAGTGCTGCA
ATGATACCGCGAGACCCACGCTCACCGGCTCCAGATTTATCAGCAATAAACCAGCCAGCCGGAAGGGCCG
AGCGCAGAAGTGGTCCTGCAACTTTATCCGCCTCCATCCAGTCTATTAATTGTTGCCGGGAAGCTAGAGT
AAGTAGTTCGCCAGTTAATAGTTTGCGCAACGTTGTTGCCATTGCTACAGGCATCGTGGTGTCACGCTCG
TCGTTTGGTATGGCTTCATTCAGCTCCGGTTCCCAACGATCAAGGCGAGTTACATGATCCCCCATGTTGT
GCAAAAAAGCGGTTAGCTCCTTCGGTCCTCCGATCGTTGTCAGAAGTAAGTTGGCCGCAGTGTTATCACT
CATGGTTATGGCAGCACTGCATAATTCTCTTACTGTCATGCCATCCGTAAGATGCTTTTCTGTGACTGGT
GAGTACTCAACCAAGTCATTCTGAGAATAGTGTATGCGGCGACCGAGTTGCTCTTGCCCGGCGTCAATAC
GGGATAATACCGCGCCACATAGCAGAACTTTAAAAGTGCTCATCATTGGAAAACGTTCTTCGGGGCGAAA
ACTCTCAAGGATCTTACCGCTGTTGAGATCCAGTTCGATGTAACCCACTCGTGCACCCAACTGATCTTCA
GCATCTTTTACTTTCACCAGCGTTTCTGGGTGAGCAAAAACAGGAAGGCAAAATGCCGCAAAAAAGGGAA
TAAGGGCGACACGGAAATGTTGAATACTCATACTCTTCCTTTTTCAATATTATTGAAGCATTTATCAGGG
TTATTGTCTCATGAGCGGATACATATTTGAATGTATTTAGAAAAATAAACAAATAGGGGTTCCGCGCACA
TTTCCCCGAAAAGTGCCACCTGACGTC
