Features (pLannotate 1.2.2; 21 found; start..end, strand, type, name):
     36..88      -  misc_feature   bom (fragment): basis of mobility region from pBR322
    243..622     +  enhancer       CMV enhancer: human cytomegalovirus immediate early enhancer
    623..826     +  promoter       CMV promoter: human cytomegalovirus (CMV) immediate early promoter
    822..855     +  LTR            5' LTR (truncated) (fragment): truncated 5' long terminal repeat (LTR) from HIV-1
    871..889     +  promoter       T7 promoter: promoter for bacteriophage T7 RNA polymerase
    950..2677    +  CDS            POLG_HCVGL (fragment): Experimental evidence at protein level: Swiss-Prot protein existence level 1. [Protease NS2]: Cysteine protease required for the proteolytic auto-cleavage between the non-structural proteins NS2 and NS3 (By similarity). The N-terminus of NS3 is required for the function of NS2 protease (active region NS2-3) (By similarity). Promotes the initiation of viral particle assembly by mediating the interaction between structural and non-structural proteins (By similarity). From Hepatitis C virus (isolate Glasgow) (HCV).
   2752..2793    +  CDS            V5 tag: epitope tag from simian virus 5
   2849..3073    +  polyA_signal   bGH poly(A) signal: bovine growth hormone polyadenylation signal
   3077..3098    +  promoter       SV40 promoter (fragment): SV40 enhancer and early promoter
   3119..3547    +  rep_origin     f1 ori (sequence partly withheld): f1 bacteriophage origin of replication; arrow indicates direction of (+) strand synthesis
   3561..3890    +  promoter       SV40 promoter: SV40 enhancer and early promoter
   3957..4748    +  CDS            neo: KKA2_KLEPN - Also known as kan, nptII. Experimental evidence at protein level: Swiss-Prot protein existence level 1. Resistance to kanamycin, neomycin, paromomycin, ribostamycin, butirosin and gentamicin B. From Klebsiella pneumoniae.
   4774..4932    +  CDS            ble (fragment): BLE_KLEPN - Experimental evidence at protein level: Swiss-Prot protein existence level 1. Binding protein with a strong affinity to the bleomycin family of antibiotics. Binds to CL990; an antimitotic-antibiotic compound. From Klebsiella pneumoniae.
   4927..5048    +  polyA_signal   SV40 poly(A) signal: SV40 polyadenylation signal
   5121..5137    -  protein_bind   lac operator: The lac repressor binds to the lac operator to inhibit transcription in E. coli. This inhibition can be relieved by adding lactose or isopropyl-β-D-thiogalactopyranoside (IPTG). lac repressor encoded by lacI
   5145..5175    -  promoter       lac promoter: promoter for the E. coli lac operon
   5190..5211    -  protein_bind   CAP binding site: CAP binding activates transcription in the presence of cAMP. E. coli catabolite activator protein
   5224..5316    -  CDS            lacI (fragment): lac repressor; lacI; The lac repressor binds to the lac operator to inhibit transcription in E. coli. This inhibition can be relieved by adding lactose or isopropyl-β-D-thiogalactopyranoside (IPTG).
   5499..6087    -  rep_origin     ori: high-copy-number ColE1/pMB1/pBR322/pUC origin of replication
   6258..7118    -  CDS            AmpR: β-lactamase; bla; confers resistance to ampicillin, carbenicillin, and related antibiotics
   7119..7223    -  promoter       AmpR promoter: bla
>Addgene plasmid #97419 | UKNP1.15.1 | addgene full sequence | sequence record 189827 | Addgene NGS Result
CTGACGTCGACGGATCGGGAGATCTCCCGATCCCCTATGGTGCACTCTCAGTACAATCTGCTCTGATGCC
GCATAGTTAAGCCAGTATCTGCTCCCTGCTTGTGTGTTGGAGGTCGCTGAGTAGTGCGCGAGCAAAATTT
AAGCTACAACAAGGCAAGGCTTGACCGACAATTGCATGAAGAATCTGCTTAGGGTTAGGCGTTTTGCGCT
GCTTCGCGATGTACGGGCCAGATATACGCGTTGACATTGATTATTGACTAGTTATTAATAGTAATCAATT
ACGGGGTCATTAGTTCATAGCCCATATATGGAGTTCCGCGTTACATAACTTACGGTAAATGGCCCGCCTG
GCTGACCGCCCAACGACCCCCGCCCATTGACGTCAATAATGACGTATGTTCCCATAGTAACGCCAATAGG
GACTTTCCATTGACGTCAATGGGTGGAGTATTTACGGTAAACTGCCCACTTGGCAGTACATCAAGTGTAT
CATATGCCAAGTACGCCCCCTATTGACGTCAATGACGGTAAATGGCCCGCCTGGCATTATGCCCAGTACA
TGACCTTATGGGACTTTCCTACTTGGCAGTACATCTACGTATTAGTCATCGCTATTACCATGGTGATGCG
GTTTTGGCAGTACATCAATGGGCGTGGATAGCGGTTTGACTCACGGGGATTTCCAAGTCTCCACCCCATT
GACGTCAATGGGAGTTTGTTTTGGCACCAAAATCAACGGGACTTTCCAAAATGTCGTAACAACTCCGCCC
CATTGACGCAAATGGGCGGTAGGCGTGTACGGTGGGAGGTCTATATAAGCAGAGCTCTCTGGCTAACTAG
AGAACCCACTGCTTACTGGCTTATCGAAATTAATACGACTCACTATAGGGAGACCCAAGCTGGCTAGTTA
AGCTTGGTACCGAGCTCGGATCCAGTACCCTTCACCATGGGTTGCTCTTTCTCTATCTTCCTCCTAGCCT
TGCTTTCTTGTCTGACTGTGCCCGCTTCAGCCTACCAAGTGCGCAACTCCACGGGGCTTTATCATGTCAC
CAATGACTGCCCTAACTCGAGTATTGTGTACGAGACAGCTGATGCCATCCTGCACGCTCCGGGGTGTGTC
CCTTGCGTTCGCGAGGGTAACGCCTCAAGGTGTTGGGTGGCAATGACCCCCACAGTGGCCACCAGGGATG
GCAAACTCCCCGCAACGCAGCTTCGACGCCACATCGATCTGCTTGTCGGGAGTGCCACCCTCTGCTCGGC
CCTCTACGTGGGGGACTTGTGCGGGTCTGTCTTTCTTGTCGGCCAGCTGTTCACCTTCTCCCCCAGGCGC
CACTGGACGACGCAAGACTGCAATTGTTCCATGTATCCCGGCCATATAACGGGTCACCGCATGGCATGGG
ATATGATGATGAACTGGTCCCCCACGACGGCATTGGTAGTGGCTCAGCTGCTCCGGATCCCACAGGCCAT
CTTGGATATGATCGCTGGTGCTCACTGGGGAGTCTTAGCGGGCATAGCGTATTTCTCCATGGTGGGGAAC
TGGGCGAAGGTCCTGGTAGTGCTGCTGCTATTCGCCGGCGTTGACGCGGAAACCTTCGTCACCGGGGGAT
CTACCGCTCGCGCCACGGCGGGACTCGTCAGTTGGCTCTCACCGGGCGCAAAGCAGGATGTCCAGCTGAT
CAACTCCAACGGCAGTTGGCACATCAATAGGACGGCCCTGAACTGTAACGCCAGCCTCAACACCGGCTGG
ATAGCAGGCCTCATTTACTACAACAAATTCAACTCTTCAGGCTGTCCCGAGAGAATGGCCAGCTGTCAAC
CTCTTACCGATTTTGACCAGGGCTGGGGCCCTATCAGGTACGCCAATGGAAGCGGTCCCGACCATCGCCC
TTACTGCTGGCACTACCCCCCAAGACCTTGTGGTATTGTGCCCGCACAGAAAGTCTGTGGTCCGGTGTAT
TGCTTCACTCCCAGTCCCGTGGTGGTGGGAACGACCGACAAGTCGGGCGTGCCCACCTACAACTGGGGTG
AGAATGATACGGACGTCTTCGTCCTTAACAACACCAGGCCACCGCTGGGCAATTGGTTCGGTTGCACCTG
GATGAACTCATCTGGATACACCAAGGTGTGCGGAGCGCCCCCGTGTGTCATCGGAGGGGTGGGCAATAAC
ACCCTACACTGCCCCACTGATTGTTTCCGCAAGCATCCAGAAGCCACATACTCTCGGTGCGGCTCCGGCC
CCTGGATTACACCCAGGTGCCTGGTCGACTACCCTTATAGACTTTGGCATTACCCTTGTACCATCAATTA
TACCATATTCAAAGTCAGGATGTACGTGGGAGGGGTCGAGCACAGGCTGGAAGCCGCCTGCAACTGGACG
CGGGGCGAGCGCTGTGATCTGTCAGACAGGGACAGGTCCGAGCTCAGCCCGTTGCTGCTGTCCACCACAC
AGTGGCAGGTCCTTCCGTGTTCATTCACGACCCTGCCAGCCCTGTCCACCGGCCTCATCCACCTCCATCA
GAACATTGTGGACGTGCAGTACTTGTACGGAGTGGGGTCAAGTATTGCGTCCTGGGCCATCAAGTGGGAT
TACGTCGTTCTCCTGTTCCTTCTGCTCGCGGACGCGCGCGTCTGCTCCTGCTTGTGGATGATGTTACTCA
TATCCCAAGCGGAGGCGTAAAGGGTCAAGACAATTCTGCAGATATCCAGCACAGTGGCGGCCGCTCGAGT
CTAGAGGGCCCGCGGTTCGAAGGTAAGCCTATCCCTAACCCTCTCCTCGGTCTCGATTCTACGCGTACCG
GTCATCATCACCATCACCATTGAGTTTAAACCCGCTGATCAGCCTCGACTGTGCCTTCTAGTTGCCAGCC
ATCTGTTGTTTGCCCCTCCCCCGTGCCTTCCTTGACCCTGGAAGGTGCCACTCCCACTGTCCTTTCCTAA
TAAAATGAGGAAATTGCATCGCATTGTCTGAGTAGGTGTCATTCTATTCTGGGGGGTGGGGTGGGGCAGG
ACAGCAAGGGGGAGGATTGGGAAGACAATAGCAGGCATGCTGGGGATGCGGTGGGCTCTATGGCTTCTGA
GGCGGAAAGAACCAGCTGGGGCTCTAGGGGGTATCCCC
[124 nt withheld, positions 3119-3242]
C
[91 nt withheld, positions 3244-3334]
A
[49 nt withheld, positions 3336-3384]
CCTTTGACGTTGGAGTCCACGTTCTTT
[37 nt withheld, positions 3412-3448]
ACCCTATCTCGGTCTATTCTTTTGATTTATAAGGGATTTTGCCGATTTCGGCCTATTGGTTAAAAAATGA
GCTGATTTAACAAAAATTTAACGCGAATTAATTCTGTGGAATGTGTGTCAGTTAGGGTGTGGAAAGTCCC
CAGGCTCCCCAGCAGGCAGAAGTATGCAAAGCATGCATCTCAATTAGTCAGCAACCAGGTGTGGAAAGTC
CCCAGGCTCCCCAGCAGGCAGAAGTATGCAAAGCATGCATCTCAATTAGTCAGCAACCATAGTCCCGCCC
CTAACTCCGCCCATCCCGCCCCTAACTCCGCCCAGTTCCGCCCATTCTCCGCCCCATGGCTGACTAATTT
TTTTTATTTATGCAGAGGCCGAGGCCGCCTCTGCCTCTGAGCTATTCCAGAAGTAGTGAGGAGGCTTTTT
TGGAGGCCTAGGCTTTTGCAAAAAGCTCCCGGGAGCTTGTATATCCATTTTCGGATCTGATCAAGAGACA
GGATGAGGATCGTTTCGCATGATTGAACAAGATGGATTGCACGCAGGTTCTCCGGCCGCTTGGGTGGAGA
GGCTATTCGGCTATGACTGGGCACAACAGACAATCGGCTGCTCTGATGCCGCCGTGTTCCGGCTGTCAGC
GCAGGGGCGCCCGGTTCTTTTTGTCAAGACCGACCTGTCCGGTGCCCTGAATGAACTGCAGGACGAGGCA
GCGCGGCTATCGTGGCTGGCCACGACGGGCGTTCCTTGCGCAGCTGTGCTCGACGTTGTCACTGAAGCGG
GAAGGGACTGGCTGCTATTGGGCGAAGTGCCGGGGCAGGATCTCCTGTCATCTCACCTTGCTCCTGCCGA
GAAAGTATCCATCATGGCTGATGCAATGCGGCGGCTGCATACGCTTGATCCGGCTACCTGCCCATTCGAC
CACCAAGCGAAACATCGCATCGAGCGAGCACGTACTCGGATGGAAGCCGGTCTTGTCGATCAGGATGATC
TGGACGAAGAGCATCAGGGGCTCGCGCCAGCCGAACTGTTCGCCAGGCTCAAGGCGCGCATGCCCGACGG
CGAGGATCTCGTCGTGACCCATGGCGATGCCTGCTTGCCGAATATCATGGTGGAAAATGGCCGCTTTTCT
GGATTCATCGACTGTGGCCGGCTGGGTGTGGCGGACCGCTATCAGGACATAGCGTTGGCTACCCGTGATA
TTGCTGAAGAGCTTGGCGGCGAATGGGCTGACCGCTTCCTCGTGCTTTACGGTATCGCCGCTCCCGATTC
GCAGCGCATCGCCTTCTATCGCCTTCTTGACGAGTTCTTCTGAGCGGGACTCTGGGGTTCGCGAAATGAC
CGACCAAGCGACGCCCAACCTGCCATCACGAGATTTCGATTCCACCGCCGCCTTCTATGAAAGGTTGGGC
TTCGGAATCGTTTTCCGGGACGCCGGCTGGATGATCCTCCAGCGCGGGGATCTCATGCTGGAGTTCTTCG
CCCACCCCAACTTGTTTATTGCAGCTTATAATGGTTACAAATAAAGCAATAGCATCACAAATTTCACAAA
TAAAGCATTTTTTTCACTGCATTCTAGTTGTGGTTTGTCCAAACTCATCAATGTATCTTATCATGTCTGT
ATACCGTCGACCTCTAGCTAGAGCTTGGCGTAATCATGGTCATAGCTGTTTCCTGTGTGAAATTGTTATC
CGCTCACAATTCCACACAACATACGAGCCGGAAGCATAAAGTGTAAAGCCTGGGGTGCCTAATGAGTGAG
CTAACTCACATTAATTGCGTTGCGCTCACTGCCCGCTTTCCAGTCGGGAAACCTGTCGTGCCAGCTGCAT
TAATGAATCGGCCAACGCGCGGGGAGAGGCGGTTTGCGTATTGGGCGCTCTTCCGCTTCCTCGCTCACTG
ACTCGCTGCGCTCGGTCGTTCGGCTGCGGCGAGCGGTATCAGCTCACTCAAAGGCGGTAATACGGTTATC
CACAGAATCAGGGGATAACGCAGGAAAGAACATGTGAGCAAAAGGCCAGCAAAAGGCCAGGAACCGTAAA
AAGGCCGCGTTGCTGGCGTTTTTCCATAGGCTCCGCCCCCCTGACGAGCATCACAAAAATCGACGCTCAA
GTCAGAGGTGGCGAAACCCGACAGGACTATAAAGATACCAGGCGTTTCCCCCTGGAAGCTCCCTCGTGCG
CTCTCCTGTTCCGACCCTGCCGCTTACCGGATACCTGTCCGCCTTTCTCCCTTCGGGAAGCGTGGCGCTT
TCTCATAGCTCACGCTGTAGGTATCTCAGTTCGGTGTAGGTCGTTCGCTCCAAGCTGGGCTGTGTGCACG
AACCCCCCGTTCAGCCCGACCGCTGCGCCTTATCCGGTAACTATCGTCTTGAGTCCAACCCGGTAAGACA
CGACTTATCGCCACTGGCAGCAGCCACTGGTAACAGGATTAGCAGAGCGAGGTATGTAGGCGGTGCTACA
GAGTTCTTGAAGTGGTGGCCTAACTACGGCTACACTAGAAGAACAGTATTTGGTATCTGCGCTCTGCTGA
AGCCAGTTACCTTCGGAAAAAGAGTTGGTAGCTCTTGATCCGGCAAACAAACCACCGCTGGTAGCGGTGG
TTTTTTTGTTTGCAAGCAGCAGATTACGCGCAGAAAAAAAGGATCTCAAGAAGATCCTTTGATCTTTTCT
ACGGGGTCTGACGCTCAGTGGAACGAAAACTCACGTTAAGGGATTTTGGTCATGAGATTATCAAAAAGGA
TCTTCACCTAGATCCTTTTAAATTAAAAATGAAGTTTTAAATCAATCTAAAGTATATATGAGTAAACTTG
GTCTGACAGTTACCAATGCTTAATCAGTGAGGCACCTATCTCAGCGATCTGTCTATTTCGTTCATCCATA
GTTGCCTGACTCCCCGTCGTGTAGATAACTACGATACGGGAGGGCTTACCATCTGGCCCCAGTGCTGCAA
TGATACCGCGAGACCCACGCTCACCGGCTCCAGATTTATCAGCAATAAACCAGCCAGCCGGAAGGGCCGA
GCGCAGAAGTGGTCCTGCAACTTTATCCGCCTCCATCCAGTCTATTAATTGTTGCCGGGAAGCTAGAGTA
AGTAGTTCGCCAGTTAATAGTTTGCGCAACGTTGTTGCCATTGCTACAGGCATCGTGGTGTCACGCTCGT
CGTTTGGTATGGCTTCATTCAGCTCCGGTTCCCAACGATCAAGGCGAGTTACATGATCCCCCATGTTGTG
CAAAAAAGCGGTTAGCTCCTTCGGTCCTCCGATCGTTGTCAGAAGTAAGTTGGCCGCAGTGTTATCACTC
ATGGTTATGGCAGCACTGCATAATTCTCTTACTGTCATGCCATCCGTAAGATGCTTTTCTGTGACTGGTG
AGTACTCAACCAAGTCATTCTGAGAATAGTGTATGCGGCGACCGAGTTGCTCTTGCCCGGCGTCAATACG
GGATAATACCGCGCCACATAGCAGAACTTTAAAAGTGCTCATCATTGGAAAACGTTCTTCGGGGCGAAAA
CTCTCAAGGATCTTACCGCTGTTGAGATCCAGTTCGATGTAACCCACTCGTGCACCCAACTGATCTTCAG
CATCTTTTACTTTCACCAGCGTTTCTGGGTGAGCAAAAACAGGAAGGCAAAATGCCGCAAAAAAGGGAAT
AAGGGCGACACGGAAATGTTGAATACTCATACTCTTCCTTTTTCAATATTATTGAAGCATTTATCAGGGT
TATTGTCTCATGAGCGGATACATATTTGAATGTATTTAGAAAAATAAACAAATAGGGGTTCCGCGCACAT
TTCCCCGAAAAGTGCCAC
